>Addgene plasmid #54026 | mEmerald-Caveolin-N-10 | addgene partial sequence | sequence record 91576 | EGFP-N 5'-CGTCGCCGTCCAGCTCGACCAG-3'
CCTTGCTCACCATGGTGGCGACCGGTGGATCCCCTCCGGAGCTTATTTCTTTCTGCAAGTTGATGCGGAC
ATTGCTGAATATTTTCCCAACAGCTTCAAAGAGTGGGTCACAGACGGTGTGGACGTAGATGGAATAGACA
CGGCTGATGCACTGAATCTCAATCAGGAAGCTCTTAATGCATGGTACAACTGCCCAGATGTGCAGGAAAG
AGAGAATGGCGAAGTAAATGCCCCAGATGAGTGCCATCGGGATGCCAAAGAGGGCAGACAGCAAGCGGTA
AAACCAGTATTTCGTCACAGTGAAGGTGGTGAAGCTGGCCTTCCAAATGCCGTCAAAACTGTGTGTCCCT
TCTGGTTCTGCAATCACATCTTCAAAGTCAATCTTGACCACGTCATCGTTGAGGTGTTTAGGGTCGCGGT
TGACCAGGTCGATCTCCTTGGTGTGCGCGTCGTACACTTGCTTCTCGCTCAGCTCGTCTGCCATGGCCTT
GTTGTTGGGCTTGTAGATGTTGCCCTGTTCCCGGATGGGAACGGTGTAGAGATGTCCCTCCGAGTCTACG
TATTTGCCCCCAGACATGGTGGCGGTGCTAGCGGATCTGACGGTTCACTAAACCAGCTCTGCTTATATAG
ACCTCCCACCGTACACGCCTACCGCCCATTTGCGTCAATGGGGCGGAGTTGTTACGACATTTTGGAAAGT
CCCGTTGATTTTGGTGCCAAAACAAACTCCCATTGACGTCAATGGGGTGGAGACTTGGAAATCCCCGTGA
GTCAAACCGCTATCCACGCCCATTGATGTACTGCCAAAACCGCATCACCATGGTAATAGCGATGACTAAT
ACGTAGATGTACTGCCAAGTAGGAAAGTCCCATAAGGTCATGTACTGGGCATAATGCCAGGCGGGCCCAT
T
