>Addgene plasmid #54026 | mEmerald-Caveolin-N-10 | addgene partial sequence | sequence record 92984 | CMV-F 5'-CGCAAATGGGCGGTAGGCGTG-3'
AACCGTCAGATCCGCTAGCACCGCCACCATGTCTGGGGGCAAATACGTAGACTCGGAGGGACATCTCTAC
ACCGTTCCCATCCGGGAACAGGGCAACATCTACAAGCCCAACAACAAGGCCATGGCAGACGAGCTGAGCG
AGAAGCAAGTGTACGACGCGCACACCAAGGAGATCGACCTGGTCAACCGCGACCCTAAACACCTCAACGA
TGACGTGGTCAAGATTGACTTTGAAGATGTGATTGCAGAACCAGAAGGGACACACAGTTTTGACGGCATT
TGGAAGGCCAGCTTCACCACCTTCACTGTGACGAAATACTGGTTTTACCGCTTGCTGTCTGCCCTCTTTG
GCATCCCGATGGCACTCATCTGGGGCATTTACTTCGCCATTCTCTCTTTCCTGCACATCTGGGCAGTTGT
ACCATGCATTAAGAGCTTCCTGATTGAGATTCAGTGCATCAGCCGTGTCTATTCCATCTACGTCCACACC
GTCTGTGACCCACTCTTTGAAGCTGTTGGGAAAATATTCAGCAATGTCCGCATCAACTTGCAGAAAGAAA
TAAGCTCCGGAGGGGATCCACCGGTCGCCACCATGGTGAGCAAGGGCGAGGAGCTGTTCACCGGGGTGGT
GCCCATCCTGGTCGAGCTGGACGGCGACGTAAACGGCCACAAGTTCAGCGTGTCCGGCGAGGGCGAGGGC
GATGCCACCTACGGCAAGCTGACCCTGAAGTTCATCTGCACCACCGGCAAGCTGCCCGTGCCCTGGCCCA
CCCTCGTGACCACCTTGACCTACGGCGTGCAGTGCTTCGCCCGCTACCCCGACCACATGAAGCAGCACGA
CTTCTTCAAGTCCGCCATGCCCGAAGGCTACGTCCAGGAGCGCACCATCTTCTTCA
