[The description below was written by a language model from this plasmid's Addgene catalogue record.]
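Description:
mEmerald-Caveolin-N-10 is a mammalian expression plasmid built on the mEmerald-N1 backbone (about 4.75 kb without insert), an N1-style fluorescent protein fusion vector. It is propagated in E. coli as a high-copy plasmid under kanamycin selection, and it carries a neomycin resistance marker so that transfected mammalian cells can be selected with G418 when stable expression is wanted. No feature table is provided with the record, so details such as the origin of replication and the exact polyadenylation signal are not explicitly listed, although the use of an SV40 polyA reverse sequencing primer suggests an SV40 polyadenylation region downstream of the fusion.

The payload is human caveolin-1 (CAV1), the scaffolding protein of caveolae, expressed from the strong constitutive CMV promoter. The caveolin coding sequence sits upstream of mEmerald, so the fluorescent protein is fused to the C terminus of caveolin. The "10" in the name probably refers to the linker length between the two partners, but the record does not state this. mEmerald is a bright monomeric green GFP derivative, with the excitation and emission maxima recorded here as 487 nm and 509 nm.

The recorded localization of the fusion is membrane, and the construct serves as a fluorescent marker for visualizing caveolin-1 by microscopy in mammalian cells. The associated publication examined how overexpressing caveolin-1 can itself reproduce the behavior of a disease-associated mutant, a relevant caveat when expressing the fusion from a strong promoter such as CMV. The cloning method used to insert the gene is not recorded.
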