Addgene plasmid #54026: mEmerald-Caveolin-N-10
Purpose: Localization: Membrane, Excitation: 487, Emission: 509
Depositing lab: Michael Davidson. Publication: Overexpression of caveolin-1 is sufficient to phenocopy the behavior of a disease-associated mutant. Hanson CA, Drake KR, Baird MA, Han B, Kraft LJ, Davidson MW, Kenworthy AK. Traffic. 2013 Jun;14(6):663-77. doi: 10.1111/tra.12066. Epub 2013 Apr 7. PubMed 23469926.
Backbone
  Vector backbone: mEmerald-N1
  Backbone size w/o insert (bp): 4750
  Vector type: Mammalian Expression
  Selectable markers: Neomycin (select with G418)
Growth in bacteria
  Bacterial resistance: Kanamycin, 50 μg/mL
  Growth temperature: 37°C
  Growth strain: DH5alpha
  Copy number: High Copy
Gene/Insert
  Gene/Insert name: Caveolin (alt name: NM_001753)
  Species: H. sapiens (human)
  Entrez Gene: CAV1 (a.k.a. BSCL3, CGL3, LCCNS, MSTP085, PPH3, VIP21)
  Promoter: CMV
  Tag / fusion protein: mEmerald (C terminal on backbone)
  Cloning method: Unknown
  Sequencing primers: 5′ CMV-F; 3′ SV40pA-R
Terms and licenses: Academic/Nonprofit Terms; Industry Terms
Depositor comments: . Excitation = 487; Emission = 509. Localization data: Membrane
How to cite: mEmerald-Caveolin-N-10 was a gift from Michael Davidson (Addgene plasmid # 54026 ; http://n2t.net/addgene:54026 ; RRID:Addgene_54026)
